>Addgene plasmid #138580 | pGL4.24-Cd36-enhancer8 | addgene full sequence | sequence record 275938 | Addgene NGS Result
TAGAGGGTATATAATGGAAGCTCGACTTCCAGCTTGGCAATCCGGTACTGTTGGTAAAGCCACCATGGAA
GATGCCAAAAACATTAAGAAGGGCCCAGCGCCATTCTACCCACTCGAAGACGGGACCGCCGGCGAGCAGC
TGCACAAAGCCATGAAGCGCTACGCCCTGGTGCCCGGCACCATCGCCTTTACCGACGCACATATCGAGGT
GGACATTACCTACGCCGAGTACTTCGAGATGAGCGTTCGGCTGGCAGAAGCTATGAAGCGCTATGGGCTG
AATACAAACCATCGGATCGTGGTGTGCAGCGAGAATAGCTTGCAGTTCTTCATGCCCGTGTTGGGTGCCC
TGTTCATCGGTGTGGCTGTGGCCCCAGCTAACGACATCTACAACGAGCGCGAGCTGCTGAACAGCATGGG
CATCAGCCAGCCCACCGTCGTATTCGTGAGCAAGAAAGGGCTGCAAAAGATCCTCAACGTGCAAAAGAAG
CTACCGATCATACAAAAGATCATCATCATGGATAGCAAGACCGACTACCAGGGCTTCCAAAGCATGTACA
CCTTCGTGACTTCCCATTTGCCACCCGGCTTCAACGAGTACGACTTCGTGCCCGAGAGCTTCGACCGGGA
CAAAACCATCGCCCTGATCATGAACAGTAGTGGCAGTACCGGATTGCCCAAGGGCGTAGCCCTACCGCAC
CGCACCGCTTGTGTCCGATTCAGTCATGCCCGCGACCCCATCTTCGGCAACCAGATCATCCCCGACACCG
CTATCCTCAGCGTGGTGCCATTTCACCACGGCTTCGGCATGTTCACCACGCTGGGCTACTTGATCTGCGG
CTTTCGGGTCGTGCTCATGTACCGCTTCGAGGAGGAGCTATTCTTGCGCAGCTTGCAAGACTATAAGATT
CAATCTGCCCTGCTGGTGCCCACACTATTTAGCTTCTTCGCTAAGAGCACTCTCATCGACAAGTACGACC
TAAGCAACTTGCACGAGATCGCCAGCGGCGGGGCGCCGCTCAGCAAGGAGGTAGGTGAGGCCGTGGCCAA
ACGCTTCCACCTACCAGGCATCCGCCAGGGCTACGGCCTGACAGAAACAACCAGCGCCATTCTGATCACC
CCCGAAGGGGACGACAAGCCTGGCGCAGTAGGCAAGGTGGTGCCCTTCTTCGAGGCTAAGGTGGTGGACT
TGGACACCGGTAAGACACTGGGTGTGAACCAGCGCGGCGAGCTGTGCGTCCGTGGCCCCATGATCATGAG
CGGCTACGTTAACAACCCCGAGGCTACAAACGCTCTCATCGACAAGGACGGCTGGCTGCACAGCGGCGAC
ATCGCCTACTGGGACGAGGACGAGCACTTCTTCATCGTGGACCGGCTGAAGAGCCTGATCAAATACAAGG
GCTACCAGGTAGCCCCAGCCGAACTGGAGAGCATCCTGCTGCAACACCCCAACATCTTCGACGCCGGGGT
CGCCGGCCTGCCCGACGACGATGCCGGCGAGCTGCCCGCCGCAGTCGTCGTGCTGGAACACGGTAAAACC
ATGACCGAGAAGGAGATCGTGGACTATGTGGCCAGCCAGGTTACAACCGCCAAGAAGCTGCGCGGTGGTG
TTGTGTTCGTGGACGAGGTGCCTAAAGGACTGACCGGCAAGTTGGACGCCCGCAAGATCCGCGAGATTCT
CATTAAGGCCAAGAAGGGCGGCAAGATCGCCGTGAATTCTCACGGCTTCCCTCCCGAGGTGGAGGAGCAG
GCCGCCGGCACCCTGCCCATGAGCTGCGCCCAGGAGAGCGGCATGGATAGACACCCTGCTGCTTGCGCCA
GCGCCAGGATCAACGTCTAAGGCCGCGACTCTAGAGTCGGGGCGGCCGGCCGCTTCGAGCAGACATGATA
AGATACATTGATGAGTTTGGACAAACCACAACTAGAATGCAGTGAAAAAAATGCTTTATTTGTGAAATTT
GTGATGCTATTGCTTTATTTGTAACCATTATAAGCTGCAATAAACAAGTTAACAACAACAATTGCATTCA
TTTTATGTTTCAGGTTCAGGGGGAGGTGTGGGAGGTTTTTTAAAGCAAGTAAAACCTCTACAAATGTGGT
AAAATCGATAAGGATCCGTCGACCGATGCCCTTGAGAGCCTTCAACCCAGTCAGCTCCTTCCGGTGGGCG
CGGGGCATGACTATCGTCGCCGCACTTATGACTGTCTTCTTTATCATGCAACTCGTAGGACAGGTGCCGG
CAGCGCTCTTCCGCTTCCTCGCTCACTGACTCGCTGCGCTCGGTCGTTCGGCTGCGGCGAGCGGTATCAG
CTCACTCAAAGGCGGTAATACGGTTATCCACAGAATCAGGGGATAACGCAGGAAAGAACATGTGAGCAAA
AGGCCAGCAAAAGGCCAGGAACCGTAAAAAGGCCGCGTTGCTGGCGTTTTTCCATAGGCTCCGCCCCCCT
GACGAGCATCACAAAAATCGACGCTCAAGTCAGAGGTGGCGAAACCCGACAGGACTATAAAGATACCAGG
CGTTTCCCCCTGGAAGCTCCCTCGTGCGCTCTCCTGTTCCGACCCTGCCGCTTACCGGATACCTGTCCGC
CTTTCTCCCTTCGGGAAGCGTGGCGCTTTCTCATAGCTCACGCTGTAGGTATCTCAGTTCGGTGTAGGTC
GTTCGCTCCAAGCTGGGCTGTGTGCACGAACCCCCCGTTCAGCCCGACCGCTGCGCCTTATCCGGTAACT
ATCGTCTTGAGTCCAACCCGGTAAGACACGACTTATCGCCACTGGCAGCAGCCACTGGTAACAGGATTAG
CAGAGCGAGGTATGTAGGCGGTGCTACAGAGTTCTTGAAGTGGTGGCCTAACTACGGCTACACTAGAAGA
ACAGTATTTGGTATCTGCGCTCTGCTGAAGCCAGTTACCTTCGGAAAAAGAGTTGGTAGCTCTTGATCCG
GCAAACAAACCACCGCTGGTAGCGGTGGTTTTTTTGTTTGCAAGCAGCAGATTACGCGCAGAAAAAAAGG
ATCTCAAGAAGATCCTTTGATCTTTTCTACGGGGTCTGACGCTCAGTGGAACGAAAACTCACGTTAAGGG
ATTTTGGTCATGAGATTATCAAAAAGGATCTTCACCTAGATCCTTTTAAATTAAAAATGAAGTTTTAAAT
CAATCTAAAGTATATATGAGTAAACTTGGTCTGACAGCGGCCGCAAATGCTAAACCACTGCAGTGGTTAC
CAGTGCTTGATCAGTGAGGCACCGATCTCAGCGATCTGCCTATTTCGTTCGTCCATAGTGGCCTGACTCC
CCGTCGTGTAGATCACTACGATTCGTGAGGGCTTACCATCAGGCCCCAGCGCAGCAATGATGCCGCGAGA
GCCGCGTTCACCGGCCCCCGATTTGTCAGCAATGAACCAGCCAGCAGGGAGGGCCGAGCGAAGAAGTGGT
CCTGCTACTTTGTCCGCCTCCATCCAGTCTATGAGCTGCTGTCGTGATGCTAGAGTAAGAAGTTCGCCAG
TGAGTAGTTTCCGAAGAGTTGTGGCCATTGCTACTGGCATCGTGGTATCACGCTCGTCGTTCGGTATGGC
TTCGTTCAACTCTGGTTCCCAGCGGTCAAGCCGGGTCACATGATCACCCATATTATGAAGAAATGCAGTC
AGCTCCTTAGGGCCTCCGATCGTTGTCAGAAGTAAGTTGGCCGCGGTGTTGTCGCTCATGGTAATGGCAG
CACTACACAATTCTCTTACCGTCATGCCATCCGTAAGATGCTTTTCCGTGACCGGCGAGTACTCAACCAA
GTCGTTTTGTGAGTAGTGTATACGGCGACCAAGCTGCTCTTGCCCGGCGTCTATACGGGACAACACCGCG
CCACATAGCAGTACTTTGAAAGTGCTCATCATCGGGAATCGTTCTTCGGGGCGGAAAGACTCAAGGATCT
TGCCGCTATTGAGATCCAGTTCGATATAGCCCACTCTTGCACCCAGTTGATCTTCAGCATCTTTTACTTT
CACCAGCGTTTCGGGGTGTGCAAAAACAGGCAAGCAAAATGCCGCAAAGAAGGGAATGAGTGCGACACGA
AAATGTTGGATGCTCATACTCGTCCTTTTTCAATATTATTGAAGCATTTATCAGGGTTACTAGTACGTCT
CTCAAGGATAAGTAAGTAATATTAAGGTACGGGAGGTATTGGACAGGCCGCAATAAAATATCTTTATTTT
CATTACATCTGTGTGTTGGTTTTTTGTGTGAATCGATAGTACTAACATACGCTCTCCATCAAAACAAAAC
GAAACAAAACAAACTAGCAAAATAGGCTGTCCCCAGTGCAAGTGCAGGTGCCAGAACATTTCTCTGGCCT
AACTGGCCGGTACCGACTAGCATGTAGCCGCTCAGCTGTAGTGCAAGCTGAGGCATGAGTGACTGTTCCA
CGTGGAGGAACTGCAGAGGGAGAACTTCATTCAGTAAGGACATTTTAGAAGCAGCTTCCTTGCATTGGAG
CCAGATCAGTTTGGATTAGTGAGGTAGCTAGGGATCTGTATGTGGGCAGGGACTAAAGGAGGCTCTCTGT
CTTCTCTGTCTCCTGTGTTCCTGCTCATCTCCCTTCCTAAATCCATTGTCTTCTCCTCCTCTTCTTGCTC
ATCCTCCTTTTTTGCCTCCCACTTTCATGAGTTCACCCTCAAAATAAAGCTTCTCATAGATGTGTTCAGT
AAATCCTCAACTGTCACTTTTGTCAGTGTCTAGCCCTTGTCCTTAGCAGAGAGCTTGGCAAAGTTTCTTC
TGGCTGTTGTCTTTTAATGAATACTAGCTTACTGTTGTCCCTGCTCTTCTTAGCCAAGCATTCCTTTCAG
CTCCCTCCAATTCTTTTGGAATTCCTGTTCTGTGTTGAAGGGAGTTGGCTGCTGGAAACATCCCAGAACC
TTTGACCTAATGATTTACAACATTTACTTAATGACACAAAAGAAAACAAACAAAAGAACATTTTTGAACC
TCCCTCAGAGACTTTCCCCATTGCCATCTAATTTTAGAGCGTGCTTCAGTTCCTGCTGTGGAGGTCCTGG
AAATGGTCCTTTCACACAGTATTGTCAAATTTACAGAACATGCAGGACCATATGGGCCCAATGTTCTGTT
TGTGGGGTATTGCACACTTTAACCTTTCCCTTTAAAATTTAATCAGCACGAGAGGAAATAAACACTTTGG
CCCATTGTACACTGGGAGTGACATCCTCCCTCATTTCCCCGATGACAAACAGGCTCCAGATAGCTCCTTT
TACTGCAAAGAATCAGGTTGATTTCCAAAATCAATCTGCCAGGGATTTCTTTTTTTTATTGGATGTTTTC
TTTATTTACATTTTCAATGTTATCCCCTTGCCAGGTCCCCATCACTCCCAAACCCTGTATCCCATTCCAC
CTCCACCTCCCTCTGCTTCTGTGAGAGTGCTCCTCCTACTCACCCACACACTCCCGCCTCCCTGCTCTGG
CATTCCCTTATACTGAAGCATCCAGCCTTCACAGGAGCAAGGCATCTCCTCCCATTGATGCCCAACAAGG
CCATCTTCCAGACAGGGGGTTCTCTCACACAGAAGATAACTGCATCTAATATCAACCCAAAGGCTGAGCC
CTATGTCGAACTGTTTGTAGAATTCACAAGTCAATTTACGAATAAAATAGCTCATGACATAGAGCTCATA
ATTGATATTTGACCTGAAATGGAACTTAGAAGGAAAACATACCGAGAGGGTAACATGGCACTTATGGAAT
ATGAGGCTGTACCGCTCGAGGATATCAAGATCTGGCCTCGGCGGCCAAGCTTAGACAC
Features (pLannotate 1.2.2; 11 found; start..end, strand, type, name):
      1..32      +  promoter       minP: minimal TATA-box promoter with low basal activity
     65..1714    +  CDS            luciferase: firefly luciferase synthetic luc2 version of the luciferase gene
   1718..1837    +  CDS            hPEST: PEST degradation sequence from mouse ornithine decarboxylase human codon-optimized
   1889..2010    -  polyA_signal   SV40 poly(A) signal: SV40 polyadenylation signal
   2033..2101    -  CDS            large T antigen (fragment): large T antigen from SV40 (simian virus 40)
   2117..2249    +  CDS            TcR (fragment): tetracycline efflux protein; tet; confers resistance to tetracycline
   2429..3017    -  rep_origin     ori: high-copy-number ColE1/pMB1/pBR322/pUC origin of replication
   3217..4077    -  CDS            AmpR: β-lactamase confers resistance to ampicillin, carbenicillin, and related antibiotics
   4078..4119    -  promoter       AmpR promoter (fragment): bla
   4182..4230    +  polyA_signal   poly(A) signal: synthetic polyadenylation signal
   4244..4335    +  misc_feature   pause site: RNA polymerase II transcriptional pause signal from the human α2 globin gene
