[The description below was written by a language model from this plasmid's Addgene catalogue record and pLannotate feature annotations shown in this document.]
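Description:
pGL4.24-Cd36-enhancer8 is a firefly luciferase enhancer-reporter plasmid built on the Promega pGL4.24 backbone, intended for transfection into mammalian cells to test the regulatory activity of a candidate enhancer from the mouse Cd36 locus. It is maintained in E. coli as a high-copy plasmid through a ColE1/pUC-type origin and selected with ampicillin via the β-lactamase (AmpR) gene. The catalogue lists a total size of about 5.8 kb, consistent with the 5,798 nt sequenced record.

The insert is an approximately 1.4 kb mouse genomic fragment from chromosome 5 near Cd36, cloned between KpnI and XhoI sites. The catalogue labels it "Cd36 Promoter", although the stated purpose and the plasmid name identify it as an enhancer fragment. The feature table does not annotate it, but the unannotated stretch between the pause site and the end of the circular record, immediately upstream of the minimal promoter, matches its expected size and position. The minP element is a minimal TATA-box promoter with low basal activity, so luciferase output depends largely on whatever activating capacity the upstream fragment provides. It drives the synthetic luc2 firefly luciferase fused to an hPEST degradation sequence. This destabilises the reporter protein, so the signal follows changes in transcription more closely. An SV40 poly(A) signal follows the reporter. A synthetic poly(A) signal and an RNA polymerase II pause site sit upstream of the cloning region and reduce background from transcription reading through from the backbone. The short large T antigen and TcR fragments annotated in the table appear to be backbone remnants rather than functional genes. The construct belongs to work on diurnal, microbiota-dependent regulation of host metabolism involving histone deacetylase 3.
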