Addgene plasmid #138580: pGL4.24-Cd36-enhancer8
Purpose: Firefly luciferase enhancer reporter fused with 1.5~2 kb fragments of mouse Cd36 enhancers at Chr5:17923535_17924934
Depositing lab: Lora Hooper. Depositing organization: University of Texas Southwestern Medical Center. Publication: The intestinal microbiota programs diurnal rhythms in host metabolism through histone deacetylase 3. Kuang Z, Wang Y, Li Y, Ye C, Ruhn KA, Behrendt CL, Olson EN, Hooper LV. Science. 2019 Sep 27;365(6460):1428-1434. doi: 10.1126/science.aaw3134. PubMed 31604271.
Backbone
  Vector backbone: pGL4.24
  Backbone manufacturer: Promega
  Backbone size w/o insert (bp): 4411
  Total vector size (bp): 5811
  Vector type: Luciferase
Growth in bacteria
  Bacterial resistance: Ampicillin, 100 μg/mL
  Growth temperature: 37°C
  Growth strain: DH5alpha
  Copy number: High Copy
Gene/Insert
  Gene/Insert name: Cd36 Promoter
  Species: M. musculus (mouse)
  Insert size (bp): 1400
  GenBank ID: NC_000071.6
  Entrez Gene: Cd36 (a.k.a. FAT, GPIV, Scarb3)
  Promoter: Minimal promoter
  Cloning method: Restriction Enzyme; 5′ cloning site KpnI (unknown if destroyed); 3′ cloning site XhoI (unknown if destroyed)
  Sequencing primers: 5′ RVprimer3; 3′ TGGCTTTACCAACAGTACCGGA
Terms and licenses: Academic/Nonprofit Terms; Industry Terms: Not Available to Industry
How to cite: pGL4.24-Cd36-enhancer8 was a gift from Lora Hooper (Addgene plasmid # 138580 ; http://n2t.net/addgene:138580 ; RRID:Addgene_138580)
