>Addgene plasmid #138580 | pGL4.24-Cd36-enhancer8 | depositor partial sequence | sequence record 267927 | insert
CGGTACAGCCTCATATTCCATAAGTGCCATGTTACCCTCTCGGTATGTTTTCCTTCTAAGTTCCATTTCA
GGTCAAATATCAATTATGAGCTCTATGTCATGAGCTATTTTATTCGTAAATTGACTTGTGAATTCTACAA
ACAGTTCGACATAGGGCTCAGCCTTTGGGTTGATATTAGATGCAGTTATCTTCTGTGTGAGAGAACCCCC
TGTCTGGAAGATGGCCTTGTTGGGCATCAATGGGAGGAGATGCCTTGCTCCTGTGAAGGCTGGATGCTTC
AGTATAAGGGAATGCCAGAGCAGGGAGGCGGGAGTGTGTGGGTGAGTAGGAGGAGCACTCTCACAGAAGC
AGAGGGAGGTGGAGGTGGAATGGGATACAGGGTTTGGGAGTGATGGGGACCTGGCAAGGGGATAACATTG
AAAATGTAAATAAAGAAAACATCCAATAAAAAAAAGAAATCCCTGGCAGATTGATTTTGGAAATCAACCT
GATTCTTTGCAGTAAAAGGAGCTATCTGGAGCCTGTTTGTCATCGGGGAAATGAGGGAGGATGTCACTCC
CAGTGTACAATGGGCCAAAGTGTTTATTTCCTCTCGTGCTGATTAAATTTTAAAGGGAAAGGTTAAAGTG
TGCAATACCCCACAAACAGAACATTGGGCCCATATGGTCCTGCATGTTCTGTAAATTTGACAATACTGTG
TGAAAGGACCATTTCCAGGACCTCCACAGCAGGAACTGAAGCACGCTCTAAAATTAGATGGCAATGGGGA
AAGTCTCTGAGGGAGGTTCAAAAATGTTCTTTTGTTTGTTTTCTTTTGTGTCATTAAGTAAATGTTGTAA
ATCATTAGGTCAAAGGTTCTGGGATGTTTCCAGCAGCCAACTCCCTTCAACACAGAACAGGAATTCCAAA
AGAATTGGAGGGAGCTGAAAGGAATGCTTGGCTAAGAAGAGCAGGGACAACAGTAAGCTAGTATTCATTA
AAAGACAACAGCCAGAAGAAACTTTGCCAAGCTCTCTGCTAAGGACAAGGGCTAGACACTGACAAAAGTG
ACAGTTGAGGATTTACTGAACACATCTATGAGAAGCTTTATTTTGAGGGTGAACTCATGAAAGTGGGAGG
CAAAAAAGGAGGATGAGCAAGAAGAGGAGGAGAAGACAATGGATTTAGGAAGGGAGATGAGCAGGAACAC
AGGAGACAGAGAAGACAGAGAGCCTCCTTTAGTCCCTGCCCACATACAGATCCCTAGCTACCTCACTAAT
CCAAACTGATCTGGCTCCAATGCAAGGAAGCTGCTTCTAAAATGTCCTTACTGAATGAAGTTCTCCCTCT
GCAGTTCCTCCACGTGGAACAGTCACTCATGCCTCAGCTTGCACTACAGCTGAGCGGCTACATGCTAGTC
